Addgene plasmid #60572: pReporter_12
Purpose: A reporter plasmid containing the attB and attP sites flanking a green fluorescent protein reporter gene (gfp).
Depositing lab: Christopher Voigt. Depositing organization: Massachusetts Institute of Technology. Publication: Permanent genetic memory with >1-byte capacity. Yang L, Nielsen AA, Fernandez-Rodriguez J, McClune CJ, Laub MT, Lu TK, Voigt CA. Nat Methods. 2014 Dec;11(12):1261-6. doi: 10.1038/nmeth.3147. Epub 2014 Oct 26. PubMed 25344638.
Backbone
  Vector backbone: unknown
  Total vector size (bp): 4314
  Vector type: Bacterial Expression
Growth in bacteria
  Bacterial resistance: Chloramphenicol, 25 μg/mL
  Growth temperature: 37°C
  Growth strain: DH10B
  Copy number: Unknown
Gene/Insert
  Gene/Insert name: Reporter_12 (alt name: attB-GFPmut3-RiboJ-attP)
  Species: Synthetic
  Promoter: BBa_J23119
  Cloning method: Unknown
  Sequencing primers: 5′ GFP-F; 3′ GFP-R
Terms and licenses: Academic/Nonprofit Terms; Industry Terms: Not Available to Industry
Depositor comments: This reporter plasmid contains the attB and attP sites flanking a green fluorescent protein reporter gene (gfp). A strong constitutive promoter (BBa_J23119) is placed upstream of the attB site, which transcribes in the opposite orientation as gfp. After the integrase is expressed, the orientation of gfp is inverted and it is transcribed. After inversion, recombined attB and attP sites result in the formation of attL and attR. The attL site is located on the 5'UTR and could impact gfp expression. To insulate against this effect, we included a spacer and the ribozyme RiboJ. Also contains mRFP in order to aid the gating of cells.
How to cite: pReporter_12 was a gift from Christopher Voigt (Addgene plasmid # 60572 ; http://n2t.net/addgene:60572 ; RRID:Addgene_60572)
