[The description below was written by a language model from this plasmid's Addgene catalogue record and pLannotate feature annotations shown in this document.]
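Description:
pReporter_12 is a roughly 4.3 kb bacterial reporter plasmid for detecting the activity of a serine integrase in E. coli by a permanent DNA inversion event. The catalogue lists the backbone as unknown, but the feature tables show a medium-copy p15A origin, which is compatible with ColE1-type plasmids and so allows co-maintenance with a separate integrase-expressing plasmid, and a cat gene under its own promoter conferring chloramphenicol resistance. Short matches to a pBR322 bom region and an RSF origin are only fragments. The two annotated sequence records (assembled and depositor) differ by a single nucleotide and carry the same features.

The payload is a synthetic attB-GFPmut3-RiboJ-attP cassette. A strong constitutive BBa_J23119 promoter sits upstream of attB and points toward a gfp coding sequence that lies in the opposite orientation, so no GFP is made in the starting state. When the cognate integrase is expressed, recombination between attB and attP flips the intervening segment, placing gfp in the sense orientation behind the promoter and converting the sites to attL and attR. Because attL then lies in the 5' UTR, a spacer and the self-cleaving RiboJ ribozyme (annotated as the sTRSV hammerhead) insulate gfp expression from that sequence context. The annotation also detects a fragment of an ssrA (LVA) degradation tag at the end of gfp. The att sites themselves are not annotated; a short "lacE" hit between the promoter and gfp lies where attB is expected and is probably a spurious match. A separate BioBrick-flanked mRFP1 cassette, driven by a J23119-like promoter and closed by the rrnB T1 and T7Te terminators, provides constitutive red fluorescence to help gate cells in flow cytometry. The record does not state which integrase recognises this particular pair of sites.
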