Features (pLannotate 1.2.2; 22 found; start..end, strand, type, name):
     27..53      +  misc_feature   bom (fragment): basis of mobility region from pBR322
    152..207     -  rep_origin     RSF ori (fragment): Plasmids containing the RSF 1030 origin of replication can be propagated in E. coli cells that contain additional plasmids with compatible origins.
    295..839     -  rep_origin     p15A ori: Plasmids containing the medium-copy-number p15A origin of replication can be propagated in E. coli cells that contain a second plasmid with the ColE1 origin.
    924..1018    -  terminator     lambda t0 terminator: transcription terminator from phage lambda
   1042..1698    -  CDS            cat: CAT_ECOLX - Experimental evidence at protein level: Swiss-Prot protein existence level 1. This enzyme is an effector of chloramphenicol resistance in bacteria. From Escherichia coli. This protein is used as a marker in many commonly used cloning vectors, such as pACYC184.
   1699..1796    -  promoter       cat promoter: promoter of the E. coli cat gene encoding chloramphenicol acetyltransferase
   1861..1890    -  terminator     T3Te terminator: phage T3 early transcription terminator
   1976..2019    -  terminator     bacterial terminator: putative bacterial transcription terminator
   2022..2043    +  misc_feature   BioBrick prefix: BioBrick prefix for parts that do not start with "ATG"
   2047..2078    +  promoter       J23119 promoter (fragment): bacterial promoter (Registry of Standard Biological Parts BBa J23119)
   2106..2780    +  CDS            mRFP1: mRFP1 is a basic (constitutively fluorescent) red fluorescent protein published in 2002, derived from Discosoma sp.. It is reported to be a somewhat slowly-maturing monomer with low acid sensitivity.
   2803..2874    +  terminator     rrnB T1 terminator: transcription terminator T1 from the E. coli rrnB gene
   2890..2917    +  terminator     T7Te terminator: phage T7 early transcription terminator
   2924..2944    +  misc_feature   BioBrick suffix: universal suffix for all parts
   2945..3004    +  terminator     his operon terminator: This putative transcriptin terminator from the E. coli his operon has a 2-bp deletion introduced during synthesis. Its efficiency has not been determined.
   3100..3134    +  promoter       J23119 promoter: bacterial promoter (Registry of Standard Biological Parts BBa J23119)
   3156..3221    +  CDS            lacE (fragment): PTLCB_STAAN - Experimental evidence at protein level: Swiss-Prot protein existence level 1. The phosphoenolpyruvate-dependent sugar phosphotransferase system (sugar PTS), a major carbohydrate active transport system, catalyzes the phosphorylation of incoming sugar substrates concomitantly with their translocation across the cell membrane. The enzyme II LacEF PTS system is involved in lactose transport. From Staphylococcus aureus (strain N315).
   3223..3244    -  CDS            ssrA tag (LVA) (fragment): C-terminal peptide that mediates degradation in bacteria through the ClpXP and ClpAP proteases (McGinness et al., 2006) mutant LVA variant that confers accelerated degradation under some conditions (Andersen et al., 1998)
   3254..3967    -  CDS            GFP: green fluorescent protein
   4016..4065    -  misc_RNA       sTRSV HHRz: hammerhead ribozyme from the tobacco ringspot virus satellite RNA (Khvorova et al., 2003)
   4138..4165    -  terminator     T7Te terminator: phage T7 early transcription terminator
   4181..4252    -  terminator     rrnB T1 terminator: transcription terminator T1 from the E. coli rrnB gene
>Addgene plasmid #60572 | pReporter_12 | depositor full sequence | sequence record 97226 | pReporter_12 sequence 4314 bps
AGGTAGAGACCCACGAGGCAGACCTCAGCGCTAGCGGAGTGTATACTGGCTTACTATGTTGGCACTGATG
AGGGTGTCAGTGAAGTGCTTCATGTGGCAGGAGAAAAAAGGCTGCACCGGTGCGTCAGCAGAATATGTGA
TACAGGATATATTCCGCTTCCTCGCTCACTGACTCGCTACGCTCGGTCGTTCGACTGCGGCGAGCGGAAA
TGGCTTACGAACGGGGCGGAGATTTCCTGGAAGATGCCAGGAAGATACTTAACAGGGAAGTGAGAGGGCC
GCGGCAAAGCCGTTTTTCCATAGGCTCCGCCCCCCTGACAAGCATCACGAAATCTGACGCTCAAATCAGT
GGTGGCGAAACCCGACAGGACTATAAAGATACCAGGCGTTTCCCCTGGCGGCTCCCTCGTGCGCTCTCCT
GTTCCTGCCTTTCGGTTTACCGGTGTCATTCCGCTGTTATGGCCGCGTTTGTCTCATTCCACGCCTGACA
CTCAGTTCCGGGTAGGCAGTTCGCTCCAAGCTGGACTGTATGCACGAACCCCCCGTTCAGTCCGACCGCT
GCGCCTTATCCGGTAACTATCGTCTTGAGTCCAACCCGGAAAGACATGCAAAAGCACCACTGGCAGCAGC
CACTGGTAATTGATTTAGAGGAGTTAGTCTTGAAGTCATGCGCCGGTTAAGGCTAAACTGAAAGGACAAG
TTTTGGTGACTGCGCTCCTCCAAGCCAGTTACCTCGGTTCAAAGAGTTGGTAGCTCAGAGAACCTTCGAA
AAACCGCCCTGCAAGGCGGTTTTTTCGTTTTCAGAGCAAGAGATTACGCGCAGACCAAAACGATCTCAAG
AAGATCATCTTATTAAGGGGTCTGACGCTCAGTGGAACGAAAAGTATATATGAGTAAACTTGGTCTGACA
GCTCGAGGCTTGGATTCTCACCAATAAAAAACGCCCGGCGGCAACCGAGCGTTCTGAACAAATCCAGATG
GAGTTCTGAGGTCATTACTGGATCTATCAACAGGAGTCCAAGCGAGCTCGATATCAAATTACGCCCCGCC
CTGCCACTCATCGCAGTACTGTTGTAATTCATTAAGCATTCTGCCGACATGGAAGCCATCACAAACGGCA
TGATGAACCTGAATCGCCAGCGGCATCAGCACCTTGTCGCCTTGCGTATAATATTTGCCCATGGTGAAAA
CGGGGGCGAAGAAGTTGTCCATATTGGCCACGTTTAAATCAAAACTGGTGAAACTCACCCAGGGATTGGC
TGAGACGAAAAACATATTCTCAATAAACCCTTTAGGGAAATAGGCCAGGTTTTCACCGTAACACGCCACA
TCTTGCGAATATATGTGTAGAAACTGCCGGAAATCGTCGTGGTATTCACTCCAGAGCGATGAAAACGTTT
CAGTTTGCTCATGGAAAACGGTGTAACAAGGGTGAACACTATCCCATATCACCAGCTCACCGTCTTTCAT
TGCCATACGAAATTCCGGATGAGCATTCATCAGGCGGGCAAGAATGTGAATAAAGGCCGGATAAAACTTG
TGCTTATTTTTCTTTACGGTCTTTAAAAAGGCCGTAATATCCAGCTGAACGGTCTGGTTATAGGTACATT
GAGCAACTGACTGAAATGCCTCAAAATGTTCTTTACGATGCCATTGGGATATATCAACGGTGGTATATCC
AGTGATTTTTTTCTCCATTTTAGCTTCCTTAGCTCCTGAAAATCTCGATAACTCAAAAAATACGCCCGGT
AGTGATCTTATTTCATTATGGTGAAAGTTGGAACCTCTTACGTGCCCGATCAACTCGCGCGTTTGCCACC
TGACGTCTAAGAAAAGGAATATTCAGCAATTTGCCCGTGCCGAAGAAAGGCCCACCCGTGAAGGTGAGCC
AGTGAGTTGATTGTGCCACCTGACGTCTAAGAAACCATTATTATCATGACATTAACCTATAAAAATAGGC
GTATCACGAGGCAGAATTTCAGATAAAAAAAATCCTTAGCTTTCGCTAAGGATGATTTCTGGAATTCGCG
GCCGCTTCTAGAGTTTACAGCTAGCTCAGTCCTAGGTATTATGCTAGCTACTAGAGTCACACAGGAAAGT
ACTAGATGGCTTCCTCCGAAGACGTTATCAAAGAGTTCATGCGTTTCAAAGTTCGTATGGAAGGTTCCGT
TAACGGTCACGAGTTCGAAATCGAAGGTGAAGGTGAAGGTCGTCCGTACGAAGGTACCCAGACCGCTAAA
CTGAAAGTTACCAAAGGTGGTCCGCTGCCGTTCGCTTGGGACATCCTGTCCCCGCAGTTCCAGTACGGTT
CCAAAGCTTACGTTAAACACCCGGCTGACATCCCGGACTACCTGAAACTGTCCTTCCCGGAAGGTTTCAA
ATGGGAACGTGTTATGAACTTCGAAGACGGTGGTGTTGTTACCGTTACCCAGGACTCCTCCCTGCAAGAC
GGTGAGTTCATCTACAAAGTTAAACTGCGTGGTACCAACTTCCCGTCCGACGGTCCGGTTATGCAGAAAA
AAACCATGGGTTGGGAAGCTTCCACCGAACGTATGTACCCGGAAGACGGTGCTCTGAAAGGTGAAATCAA
AATGCGTCTGAAACTGAAAGACGGTGGTCACTACGACGCTGAAGTTAAAACCACCTACATGGCTAAAAAA
CCGGTTCAGCTGCCGGGTGCTTACAAAACCGACATCAAACTGGACATCACCTCCCACAACGAAGACTACA
CCATCGTTGAACAGTACGAACGTGCTGAAGGTCGTCACTCCACCGGTGCTTAATAATACTAGAGCCAGGC
ATCAAATAAAACGAAAGGCTCAGTCGAAAGACTGGGCCTTTCGTTTTATCTGTTGTTTGTCGGTGAACGC
TCTCTACTAGAGTCACACTGGCTCACCTTCGGGTGGGCCTTTCTGCGTTTATATACTAGTAGCGGCCGCT
GCAGTCCGGCAAAAAAACGGGCAAGGTGTCACCACCCTGCCCTTTTTCTTTAAAACCGAAAAGATTACTT
CGCGTTATGCAGGCTTCCTCGCTCACTGACTCGCTGCGCTCGGTCGTTCGGCTGCGGCGAGCGGTATCAG
CTCACTCAAAGGCGGTAATTTGACAGCTAGCTCAGTCCTAGGTATAATGCTAGCAGTTCGATGAGAGCGA
TAACGTTCGTGGTAACTATGGGTGGTACAGGTGCCACATTAGTTGTACCATTTATGTTTATGTGGTTAAC
TTAAGCGTAGTTTTCGTCGTTTGCTGCAGGCCTTTTGTATAGTTCATCCATGCCATGTGTAATCCCAGCA
GCTGTTACAAACTCAAGAAGGACCATGTGGTCTCTCTTTTCGTTGGGATCTTTCGAAAGGGCAGATTGTG
TGGACAGGTAATGGTTGTCTGGTAAAAGGACAGGGCCATCGCCAATTGGAGTATTTTGTTGATAATGGTC
TGCTAGTTGAACGCTTCCATCTTCAATGTTGTGTCTAATTTTGAAGTTAACTTTGATTCCATTCTTTTGT
TTGTCTGCCATGATGTATACATTGTGTGAGTTATAGTTGTATTCCAACTTGTGTCCAAGAATGTTTCCAT
CTTCTTTAAAATCAATACCTTTTAACTCGATTCTATTAACAAGTGTATCACCTTCAAACTTGACTTCAGC
ACGTGTCTTATAGTTCCCGTCATCTTTGAAAAATATAGTTCTTTCCTGTACATAACCTTCGGGCATGGCA
CTCTTGAAAAAGTCATGCCGTTTCATATGATCTGGGTATCTTGAAAAGCATTGAACACCATAAGTCAAAG
TAGTGACAAGTGTTGGCCATGGAACAGGTAGTTTTCCAGTAGTGCAAATAAATTTAAGGGTAAGTTTTCC
GTATGCTGCATCACCTTCACCCTCTCCACTGACAGAAAATTTGTGCCCATTAACATTACCATCTAATTCA
ACAAGAATTGGGACAACTCCAGTGAAAAGTTCTTCTCCTTTACTCATCTAGTATTTCTCCTCTTTCTCTA
GATTAAACAAAATTATTTGTAGAGGCTGTTTCGTCCTCACGGACTCATCAGACCGGAAAGCACATCCGGT
GACAGCTTTAAATTTTAATAGCAGTTGTGTCACTATTTAGGTCTACCCAGTGACACAACTAACATACAAA
ATATAAACGCAGAAAGGCCCACCCGAAGGTGAGCCAGTGTGACTCTAGTAGAGAGCGTTCACCGACAAAC
AACAGATAAAACGAAAGGCCCAGTCTTTCGACTGAGCCTTTCGTTTTATTTGATGCCTGGCTAGGGCCCA
TACCCAAAAAAAAACCCCGCCCCTGACAGGGCGGGGTTTTTTTT
