Features (pLannotate 1.2.2; 22 found; start..end, strand, type, name):
     27..53      +  misc_feature   bom (fragment): basis of mobility region from pBR322
    152..207     -  rep_origin     RSF ori (fragment): Plasmids containing the RSF 1030 origin of replication can be propagated in E. coli cells that contain additional plasmids with compatible origins.
    295..840     -  rep_origin     p15A ori: Plasmids containing the medium-copy-number p15A origin of replication can be propagated in E. coli cells that contain a second plasmid with the ColE1 origin.
    925..1019    -  terminator     lambda t0 terminator: transcription terminator from phage lambda
   1043..1699    -  CDS            cat: CAT_ECOLX - Experimental evidence at protein level: Swiss-Prot protein existence level 1. This enzyme is an effector of chloramphenicol resistance in bacteria. From Escherichia coli. This protein is used as a marker in many commonly used cloning vectors, such as pACYC184.
   1700..1797    -  promoter       cat promoter: promoter of the E. coli cat gene encoding chloramphenicol acetyltransferase
   1862..1891    -  terminator     T3Te terminator: phage T3 early transcription terminator
   1977..2020    -  terminator     bacterial terminator: putative bacterial transcription terminator
   2023..2044    +  misc_feature   BioBrick prefix: BioBrick prefix for parts that do not start with "ATG"
   2048..2079    +  promoter       J23119 promoter (fragment): bacterial promoter (Registry of Standard Biological Parts BBa J23119)
   2107..2781    +  CDS            mRFP1: mRFP1 is a basic (constitutively fluorescent) red fluorescent protein published in 2002, derived from Discosoma sp.. It is reported to be a somewhat slowly-maturing monomer with low acid sensitivity.
   2804..2875    +  terminator     rrnB T1 terminator: transcription terminator T1 from the E. coli rrnB gene
   2891..2918    +  terminator     T7Te terminator: phage T7 early transcription terminator
   2925..2945    +  misc_feature   BioBrick suffix: universal suffix for all parts
   2946..3003    +  terminator     his operon terminator: This putative transcriptin terminator from the E. coli his operon has a 2-bp deletion introduced during synthesis. Its efficiency has not been determined.
   3099..3133    +  promoter       J23119 promoter: bacterial promoter (Registry of Standard Biological Parts BBa J23119)
   3155..3220    +  CDS            lacE (fragment): PTLCB_STAAN - Experimental evidence at protein level: Swiss-Prot protein existence level 1. The phosphoenolpyruvate-dependent sugar phosphotransferase system (sugar PTS), a major carbohydrate active transport system, catalyzes the phosphorylation of incoming sugar substrates concomitantly with their translocation across the cell membrane. The enzyme II LacEF PTS system is involved in lactose transport. From Staphylococcus aureus (strain N315).
   3222..3243    -  CDS            ssrA tag (LVA) (fragment): C-terminal peptide that mediates degradation in bacteria through the ClpXP and ClpAP proteases (McGinness et al., 2006) mutant LVA variant that confers accelerated degradation under some conditions (Andersen et al., 1998)
   3253..3966    -  CDS            GFP: green fluorescent protein
   4015..4064    -  misc_RNA       sTRSV HHRz: hammerhead ribozyme from the tobacco ringspot virus satellite RNA (Khvorova et al., 2003)
   4137..4164    -  terminator     T7Te terminator: phage T7 early transcription terminator
   4180..4251    -  terminator     rrnB T1 terminator: transcription terminator T1 from the E. coli rrnB gene
>Addgene plasmid #60572 | pReporter_12 | addgene full sequence | sequence record 107126 | Addgene Assembled Sequence
AGGTAGAGACCCACGAGGCAGACCTCAGCGCTAGCGGAGTGTATACTGGCTTACTATGTTGGCACTGATG
AGGGTGTCAGTGAAGTGCTTCATGTGGCAGGAGAAAAAAGGCTGCACCGGTGCGTCAGCAGAATATGTGA
TACAGGATATATTCCGCTTCCTCGCTCACTGACTCGCTACGCTCGGTCGTTCGACTGCGGCGAGCGGAAA
TGGCTTACGAACGGGGCGGAGATTTCCTGGAAGATGCCAGGAAGATACTTAACAGGGAAGTGAGAGGGCC
GCGGCAAAGCCGTTTTTCCATAGGCTCCGCCCCCCTGACAAGCATCACGAAATCTGACGCTCAAATCAGT
GGTGGCGAAACCCGACAGGACTATAAAGATACCAGGCGTTTCCCCCTGGCGGCTCCCTCGTGCGCTCTCC
TGTTCCTGCCTTTCGGTTTACCGGTGTCATTCCGCTGTTATGGCCGCGTTTGTCTCATTCCACGCCTGAC
ACTCAGTTCCGGGTAGGCAGTTCGCTCCAAGCTGGACTGTATGCACGAACCCCCCGTTCAGTCCGACCGC
TGCGCCTTATCCGGTAACTATCGTCTTGAGTCCAACCCGGAAAGACATGCAAAAGCACCACTGGCAGCAG
CCACTGGTAATTGATTTAGAGGAGTTAGTCTTGAAGTCATGCGCCGGTTAAGGCTAAACTGAAAGGACAA
GTTTTGGTGACTGCGCTCCTCCAAGCCAGTTACCTCGGTTCAAAGAGTTGGTAGCTCAGAGAACCTTCGA
AAAACCGCCCTGCAAGGCGGTTTTTTCGTTTTCAGAGCAAGAGATTACGCGCAGACCAAAACGATCTCAA
GAAGATCATCTTATTAAGGGGTCTGACGCTCAGTGGAACGAAAAGTATATATGAGTAAACTTGGTCTGAC
AGCTCGAGGCTTGGATTCTCACCAATAAAAAACGCCCGGCGGCAACCGAGCGTTCTGAACAAATCCAGAT
GGAGTTCTGAGGTCATTACTGGATCTATCAACAGGAGTCCAAGCGAGCTCGATATCAAATTACGCCCCGC
CCTGCCACTCATCGCAGTACTGTTGTAATTCATTAAGCATTCTGCCGACATGGAAGCCATCACAAACGGC
ATGATGAACCTGAATCGCCAGCGGCATCAGCACCTTGTCGCCTTGCGTATAATATTTGCCCATGGTGAAA
ACGGGGGCGAAGAAGTTGTCCATATTGGCCACGTTTAAATCAAAACTGGTGAAACTCACCCAGGGATTGG
CTGAGACGAAAAACATATTCTCAATAAACCCTTTAGGGAAATAGGCCAGGTTTTCACCGTAACACGCCAC
ATCTTGCGAATATATGTGTAGAAACTGCCGGAAATCGTCGTGGTATTCACTCCAGAGCGATGAAAACGTT
TCAGTTTGCTCATGGAAAACGGTGTAACAAGGGTGAACACTATCCCATATCACCAGCTCACCGTCTTTCA
TTGCCATACGAAATTCCGGATGAGCATTCATCAGGCGGGCAAGAATGTGAATAAAGGCCGGATAAAACTT
GTGCTTATTTTTCTTTACGGTCTTTAAAAAGGCCGTAATATCCAGCTGAACGGTCTGGTTATAGGTACAT
TGAGCAACTGACTGAAATGCCTCAAAATGTTCTTTACGATGCCATTGGGATATATCAACGGTGGTATATC
CAGTGATTTTTTTCTCCATTTTAGCTTCCTTAGCTCCTGAAAATCTCGATAACTCAAAAAATACGCCCGG
TAGTGATCTTATTTCATTATGGTGAAAGTTGGAACCTCTTACGTGCCCGATCAACTCGCGCGTTTGCCAC
CTGACGTCTAAGAAAAGGAATATTCAGCAATTTGCCCGTGCCGAAGAAAGGCCCACCCGTGAAGGTGAGC
CAGTGAGTTGATTGTGCCACCTGACGTCTAAGAAACCATTATTATCATGACATTAACCTATAAAAATAGG
CGTATCACGAGGCAGAATTTCAGATAAAAAAAATCCTTAGCTTTCGCTAAGGATGATTTCTGGAATTCGC
GGCCGCTTCTAGAGTTTACAGCTAGCTCAGTCCTAGGTATTATGCTAGCTACTAGAGTCACACAGGAAAG
TACTAGATGGCTTCCTCCGAAGACGTTATCAAAGAGTTCATGCGTTTCAAAGTTCGTATGGAAGGTTCCG
TTAACGGTCACGAGTTCGAAATCGAAGGTGAAGGTGAAGGTCGTCCGTACGAAGGTACCCAGACCGCTAA
ACTGAAAGTTACCAAAGGTGGTCCGCTGCCGTTCGCTTGGGACATCCTGTCCCCGCAGTTCCAGTACGGT
TCCAAAGCTTACGTTAAACACCCGGCTGACATCCCGGACTACCTGAAACTGTCCTTCCCGGAAGGTTTCA
AATGGGAACGTGTTATGAACTTCGAAGACGGTGGTGTTGTTACCGTTACCCAGGACTCCTCCCTGCAAGA
CGGTGAGTTCATCTACAAAGTTAAACTGCGTGGTACCAACTTCCCGTCCGACGGTCCGGTTATGCAGAAA
AAAACCATGGGTTGGGAAGCTTCCACCGAACGTATGTACCCGGAAGACGGTGCTCTGAAAGGTGAAATCA
AAATGCGTCTGAAACTGAAAGACGGTGGTCACTACGACGCTGAAGTTAAAACCACCTACATGGCTAAAAA
ACCGGTTCAGCTGCCGGGTGCTTACAAAACCGACATCAAACTGGACATCACCTCCCACAACGAAGACTAC
ACCATCGTTGAACAGTACGAACGTGCTGAAGGTCGTCACTCCACCGGTGCTTAATAATACTAGAGCCAGG
CATCAAATAAAACGAAAGGCTCAGTCGAAAGACTGGGCCTTTCGTTTTATCTGTTGTTTGTCGGTGAACG
CTCTCTACTAGAGTCACACTGGCTCACCTTCGGGTGGGCCTTTCTGCGTTTATATACTAGTAGCGGCAGC
TGCAGTCCGGCAAAAAAGGGCAAGGTGTCACCACCCTGCCCTTTTTCTTTAAAACCGAAAAGATTACTTC
GCGTTATGCAGGCTTCCTCGCTCACTGACTCGCTGCGCTCGGTCGTTCGGCTGCGGCGAGCGGTATCAGC
TCACTCAAAGGCGGTAATTTGACAGCTAGCTCAGTCCTAGGTATAATGCTAGCAGTTCGATGAGAGCGAT
AACGTTCGTGGTAACTATGGGTGGTACAGGTGCCACATTAGTTGTACCATTTATGTTTATGTGGTTAACT
TAAGCGTAGTTTTCGTCGTTTGCTGCAGGCCTTTTGTATAGTTCATCCATGCCATGTGTAATCCCAGCAG
CTGTTACAAACTCAAGAAGGACCATGTGGTCTCTCTTTTCGTTGGGATCTTTCGAAAGGGCAGATTGTGT
GGACAGGTAATGGTTGTCTGGTAAAAGGACAGGGCCATCGCCAATTGGAGTATTTTGTTGATAATGGTCT
GCTAGTTGAACGCTTCCATCTTCAATGTTGTGTCTAATTTTGAAGTTAACTTTGATTCCATTCTTTTGTT
TGTCTGCCATGATGTATACATTGTGTGAGTTATAGTTGTATTCCAACTTGTGTCCAAGAATGTTTCCATC
TTCTTTAAAATCAATACCTTTTAACTCGATTCTATTAACAAGTGTATCACCTTCAAACTTGACTTCAGCA
CGTGTCTTATAGTTCCCGTCATCTTTGAAAAATATAGTTCTTTCCTGTACATAACCTTCGGGCATGGCAC
TCTTGAAAAAGTCATGCCGTTTCATATGATCTGGGTATCTTGAAAAGCATTGAACACCATAAGTCAAAGT
AGTGACAAGTGTTGGCCATGGAACAGGTAGTTTTCCAGTAGTGCAAATAAATTTAAGGGTAAGTTTTCCG
TATGCTGCATCACCTTCACCCTCTCCACTGACAGAAAATTTGTGCCCATTAACATTACCATCTAATTCAA
CAAGAATTGGGACAACTCCAGTGAAAAGTTCTTCTCCTTTACTCATCTAGTATTTCTCCTCTTTCTCTAG
ATTAAACAAAATTATTTGTAGAGGCTGTTTCGTCCTCACGGACTCATCAGACCGGAAAGCACATCCGGTG
ACAGCTTTAAATTTTAATAGCAGTTGTGTCACTATTTAGGTCTACCCAGTGACACAACTAACATACAAAA
TATAAACGCAGAAAGGCCCACCCGAAGGTGAGCCAGTGTGACTCTAGTAGAGAGCGTTCACCGACAAACA
ACAGATAAAACGAAAGGCCCAGTCTTTCGACTGAGCCTTTCGTTTTATTTGATGCCTGGCTAGGGCCCAT
ACCCAAAAAAAAACCCCGCCCCTGACAGGGCGGGGTTTTTTTT
