>Addgene plasmid #60572 | pReporter_12 | addgene partial sequence | sequence record 106361 | GFP-F 5'-GGTCCTTCTTGAGTTTGTAAC-3'
CGACGAAAACTACGCTTAAGTTAACCACATAAACATAAATGGTACAACTAATGTGGCACCTGTACCACCC
ATAGTTACCACGAACGTTATCGCTCTCATCGAACTGCTAGCATTATACCTAGGACTGAGCTAGCTGTCAA
ATTACCGCCTTTGAGTGAGCTGATACCGCTCGCCGCAGCCGAACGACCGAGCGCAGCGAGTCAGTGAGCG
AGGAAGCCTGCATAACGCGAAGTAATCTTTTCGGTTTTAAAGAAAAAGGGCAGGGTGGTGACACCTTGCC
CTTTTTTGCCGGACTGCAGCTGCCGCTACTAGTATATAAACGCAGAAAGGCCCACCCGAAGGTGAGCCAG
TGTGACTCTAGTAGAGAGCG
