>Addgene plasmid #60572 | pReporter_12 | addgene partial sequence | sequence record 106376 | GFP-R 5'-CCATCTAATTCAACAAGAATTGGGACAAC-3'
CTCATCTAGTATTTCTCCTCTTTCTCTAGATTAAACAAAATTATTTGTAGAGGCTGTTTCGTCCTCACGG
ACTCATCAGACCGGAAAGCACATCCGGTGACAGCTTTAAATTTTAATAGCAGTTGTGTCACTATTTAGGT
CTACCCAGTGACACAACTAACATACAAAATATAAACGCAGAAAGGCCCACCCGAAGGTGAGCCAGTGTGA
CTCTAGTAGAGAGCGTTCACCGACAAACAACAGATAAAACGAAAGGCCCAGTCTTTCGACTGAGCCTTTC
GTTTTATTTGATGCCTGGCTAGGGCCCATACCCAAAAAAAAACCCCGCCCCTGACAGGGCGGGGTTTTTT
TTAGGTAGAGACCCACGAGGCAGACCTCAGCGCTAGCGGAGTGTATACTGGCTTACTATGTTGGCACTGA
TGAGGGTGTCAGTGAAGTGCTTCATGTGGCAGGAGAAAAAAGGCTGCACCGGTGCGTCAGCAGAATATGT
GATACAGGATATATTCCGCTTCCTCGCTCACTGACTCGCTACGCTCGGTCGTTCGACTGCGGCGAGCGGA
AATGGCTTACGAACGGGGCGGAGATTTCCTGGAAGATGCCAGGAAGATACTTAACAGGGAAGTGAGAGGG
CCGCGGCAAAGCCGTTTTTCCATAGGCTCCGCCCCCCTGACAAGCATCACGAAATCTGACGCTCAAATCA
GTGGTGGCGAAACCCGACAGGACTATAAAGATACCAGGCGTTTCCCCCTGGCGGCTCCCTCGTGCGCTCT
CCTGTTCCTGCCTTTCGGTTTACCGGTGTCATTCCGCTGTTATGGCCGCGTTTGTCTCATTCCACGCCTG
ACACTCAGTTCCGG
